>Addgene plasmid #78296 | pCAG-cofilin-S3A | depositor full sequence | sequence record 146169 | pCAG-cofilin-S3A sequence 6404 bps
CCTGCAGGCAGCTGCGCGCTCGCTCGCTCACTGAGGCCGCCCGGGCAAAGCCCGGGCGTCGGGCGACCTT
TGGTCGCCCGGCCTCAGTGAGCGAGCGAGCGCGCAGAGAGGGAGTGGCCAACTCCATCACTAGGGGTTCC
TGCGGCCGCACGCGTACTAGTTATTAATAGTAATCAATTACGGGGTCATTAGTTCATAGCCCATATATGG
AGTTCCGCGTTACATAACTTACGGTAAATGGCCCGCCTGGCTGACCGCCCAACGACCCCCGCCCATTGAC
GTCAATAATGACGTATGTTCCCATAGTAACGCCAATAGGGACTTTCCATTGACGTCAATGGGTGGAGTAT
TTACGGTAAACTGCCCACTTGGCAGTACATCAAGTGTATCATATGCCAAGTACGCCCCCTATTGACGTCA
ATGACGGTAAATGGCCCGCCTGGCATTATGCCCAGTACATGACCTTATGGGACTTTCCTACTTGGCAGTA
CATCTACGTATTAGTCATCGCTATTACCATGGTCGAGGTGAGCCCCACGTTCTGCTTCACTCTCCCCATC
TCCCCCCCCTCCCCACCCCCAATTTTGTATTTATTTATTTTTTAATTATTTTGTGCAGCGATGGGGGCGG
GGGGGGGGGGGGGGCGCGCGCCAGGCGGGGCGGGGCGGGGCGAGGGGCGGGGCGGGGCGAGGCGGAGAGG
TGCGGCGGCAGCCAATCAGAGCGGCGCGCTCCGAAAGTTTCCTTTTATGGCGAGGCGGCGGCGGCGGCGG
CCCTATAAAAAGCGAAGCGCGCGGCGGGCGGGGAGTCGCTGCGACGCTGCCTTCGCCCCGTGCCCCGCTC
CGCCGCCGCCTCGCGCCGCCCGCCCCGGCTCTGACTGACCGCGTTACTCCCACAGGTGAGCGGGCGGGAC
GGCCCTTCTCCTCCGGGCTGTAATTAGCGCTTGGTTTAATGACGGCTTGTTTCTTTTCTGTGGCTGCGTG
AAAGCCTTGAGGGGCTCCGGGAGGGCCCTTTGTGCGGGGGGAGCGGCTCGGGGGGTGCGTGCGTGTGTGT
GTGCGTGGGGAGCGCCGCGTGCGGCTCCGCGCTGCCCGGCGGCTGTGAGCGCTGCGGGCGCGGCGCGGGG
CTTTGTGCGCTCCGCAGTGTGCGCGAGGGGAGCGCGGCCGGGGGCGGTGCCCCGCGGTGCGGGGGGGGCT
GCGAGGGGAACAAAGGCTGCGTGCGGGGTGTGTGCGTGGGGGGGTGAGCAGGGGGTGTGGGCGCGTCGGT
CGGGCTGCAACCCCCCCTGCACCCCCCTCCCCGAGTTGCTGAGCACGGCCCGGCTTCGGGTGCGGGGCTC
CGTACGGGGCGTGGCGCGGGGCTCGCCGTGCCGGGCGGGGGGTGGCGGCAGGTGGGGGTGCCGGGCGGGG
CGGGGCCGCCTCGGGCCGGGGAGGGCTCGGGGGAGGGGCGCGGCGGCCCCCGGAGCGCCGGCGGCTGTCG
AGGCGCGGCGAGCCGCAGCCATTGCCTTTTATGGTAATCGTGCGAGAGGGCGCAGGGACTTCCTTTGTCC
CAAATCTGTGCGGAGCCGAAATCTGGGAGGCGCCGCCGCACCCCCTCTAGCGGGCGCGGGGCGAAGCGGT
GCGGCGCCGGCAGGAAGGAAATGGGCGGGGAGGGCCTTCGTGCGTCGCCGCGCCGCCGTCCCCTTCTCCC
TCTCCAGCCTCGGGGCTGTCCGCGGGGGGACGGCTGCCTTCGGGGGGGACGGGGCAGGGCGGGGTTCGGC
TTCTGGCGTGTGACCGGCGGCTCTAGAGCCTCTGCTAACCATGTTCATGCCTTCTTCTTTTTCCTACAGC
TCCTGGGCAACGTGCTGGTTATTGTGCTGTCTCATCATTTTGGCAAAGAATTGAATTCGCCACCATGGCC
GCTGGTGTGGCTGTCTCTGATGGTGTCATCAAGGTGTTCAATGACATGAAGGTTCGCAAGTCTTCAACAC
CAGAAGAAGTGAAGAAACGCAAGAAGGCGGTGCTCTTTTGCCTGAGTGAGGACAAGAAGAACATCATCCT
GGAGGAGGGCAAGGAGATCCTGGTAGGAGATGTGGGGCAGACTGTGGACGACCCCTACACCACTTTTGTC
AAGATGCTGCCAGACAAGGACTGCCGCTATGCACTCTATGATGCAACCTATGAGACCAAGGAGAGCAAGA
AGGAGGACCTGGTGTTCATCTTCTGGGCCCCCGAGAATGCACCCCTCAAGAGCAAAATGATCTATGCCAG
CTCCAAGGATGCCATCAAGAAGAAGCTGACAGGAATCAAGCATGAATTACAAGCTAACTGCTACGAGGAG
GTCAAGGACCGCTGCACCCTGGCAGAGAAACTAGGTGGCAGCGCCGTCATTTCCCTGGAGGGCAAGCCTT
TGAAGCTTGCCTCGAGCAGCGCTGCTCGAGAGATCTGCCACCATGGTGAGCAAGGGCGAGGAGCTGTTCA
CCGGGGTGGTGCCCATCCTGGTCGAGCTGGACGGCGACGTAAACGGCCACAAGTTCAGCGTGTCCGGCGA
GGGCGAGGGCGATGCCACCTACGGCAAGCTGACCCTGAAGTTCATCTGCACCACCGGCAAGCTGCCCGTG
CCCTGGCCCACCCTCGTGACCACCCTGACCTACGGCGTGCAGTGCTTCAGCCGCTACCCCGACCACATGA
AGCAGCACGACTTCTTCAAGTCCGCCATGCCCGAAGGCTACGTCCAGGAGCGCACCATCTTCTTCAAGGA
CGACGGCAACTACAAGACCCGCGCCGAGGTGAAGTTCGAGGGCGACACCCTGGTGAACCGCATCGAGCTG
AAGGGCATCGACTTCAAGGAGGACGGCAACATCCTGGGGCACAAGCTGGAGTACAACTACAACAGCCACA
ACGTCTATATCATGGCCGACAAGCAGAAGAACGGCATCAAGGTGAACTTCAAGATCCGCCACAACATCGA
GGACGGCAGCGTGCAGCTCGCCGACCACTACCAGCAGAACACCCCCATCGGCGACGGCCCCGTGCTGCTG
CCCGACAACCACTACCTGAGCACCCAGTCCGCCCTGAGCAAAGACCCCAACGAGAAGCGCGATCACATGG
TCCTGCTGGAGTTCGTGACCGCCGCCGGGATCACTCTCGGCATGGACGAGCTGTACAAGTAAAGATCTAC
GGGTGGCATCCCTGTGACCCCTCCCCAGTGCCTCTCCTGGCCCTGGAAGTTGCCACTCCAGTGCCCACCA
GCCTTGTCCTAATAAAATTAAGTTGCATCATTTTGTCTGACTAGGTGTCCTTCTATAATATTATGGGGTG
GAGGGGGGTGGTATGGAGCAAGGGGCAAGTTGGGAAGACAACCTGTAGGGCCTGCGGGGTCTATTGGGAA
CCAAGCTGGAGTGCAGTGGCACAATCTTGGCTCACTGCAATCTCCGCCTCCTGGGTTCAAGCGATTCTCC
TGCCTCAGCCTCCCGAGTTGTTGGGATTCCAGGCATGCATGACCAGGCTCAGCTAATTTTTGTTTTTTTG
GTAGAGACGGGGTTTCACCATATTGGCCAGGCTGGTCTCCAACTCCTAATCTCAGGTGATCTACCCACCT
TGGCCTCCCAAATTGCTGGGATTACAGGCGTGAACCACTGCTCCCTTCCCTGTCCTTCTGATTTTGTAGG
TAACCACGTGCGGACCGAGCGGCCGCAGGAACCCCTAGTGATGGAGTTGGCCACTCCCTCTCTGCGCGCT
CGCTCGCTCACTGAGGCCGGGCGACCAAAGGTCGCCCGACGCCCGGGCTTTGCCCGGGCGGCCTCAGTGA
GCGAGCGAGCGCGCAGCTGCCTGCAGGGGCGCCTGATGCGGTATTTTCTCCTTACGCATCTGTGCGGTAT
TTCACACCGCATA
[142 nt withheld, positions 3864-4005]
C
[141 nt withheld, positions 4007-4147]
CCTTTGACGTTGGAGTCCACGTTCTTT
[37 nt withheld, positions 4175-4211]
ACCCTATCTCGGGCTATTCTTTTGATTTATAAGGGATTTTGCCGATTTCGGCCTATTGGTTAAAAAATGA
GCTGATTTAACAAAAATTTAACGCGAATTTTAACAAAATATTAACGTTTACAATTTTATGGTGCACTCTC
AGTACAATCTGCTCTGATGCCGCATAGTTAAGCCAGCCCCGACACCCGCCAACACCCGCTGACGCGCCCT
GACGGGCTTGTCTGCTCCCGGCATCCGCTTACAGACAAGCTGTGACCGTCTCCGGGAGCTGCATGTGTCA
GAGGTTTTCACCGTCATCACCGAAACGCGCGAGACGAAAGGGCCTCGTGATACGCCTATTTTTATAGGTT
AATGTCATGATAATAATGGTTTCTTAGACGTCAGGTGGCACTTTTCGGGGAAATGTGCGCGGAACCCCTA
TTTGTTTATTTTTCTAAATACATTCAAATATGTATCCGCTCATGAGACAATAACCCTGATAAATGCTTCA
ATAATATTGAAAAAGGAAGAGTATGAGTATTCAACATTTCCGTGTCGCCCTTATTCCCTTTTTTGCGGCA
TTTTGCCTTCCTGTTTTTGCTCACCCAGAAACGCTGGTGAAAGTAAAAGATGCTGAAGATCAGTTGGGTG
CACGAGTGGGTTACATCGAACTGGATCTCAACAGCGGTAAGATCCTTGAGAGTTTTCGCCCCGAAGAACG
TTTTCCAATGATGAGCACTTTTAAAGTTCTGCTATGTGGCGCGGTATTATCCCGTATTGACGCCGGGCAA
GAGCAACTCGGTCGCCGCATACACTATTCTCAGAATGACTTGGTTGAGTACTCACCAGTCACAGAAAAGC
ATCTTACGGATGGCATGACAGTAAGAGAATTATGCAGTGCTGCCATAACCATGAGTGATAACACTGCGGC
CAACTTACTTCTGACAACGATCGGAGGACCGAAGGAGCTAACCGCTTTTTTGCACAACATGGGGGATCAT
GTAACTCGCCTTGATCGTTGGGAACCGGAGCTGAATGAAGCCATACCAAACGACGAGCGTGACACCACGA
TGCCTGTAGCAATGGCAACAACGTTGCGCAAACTATTAACTGGCGAACTACTTACTCTAGCTTCCCGGCA
ACAATTAATAGACTGGATGGAGGCGGATAAAGTTGCAGGACCACTTCTGCGCTCGGCCCTTCCGGCTGGC
TGGTTTATTGCTGATAAATCTGGAGCCGGTGAGCGTGGGTCTCGCGGTATCATTGCAGCACTGGGGCCAG
ATGGTAAGCCCTCCCGTATCGTAGTTATCTACACGACGGGGAGTCAGGCAACTATGGATGAACGAAATAG
ACAGATCGCTGAGATAGGTGCCTCACTGATTAAGCATTGGTAACTGTCAGACCAAGTTTACTCATATATA
CTTTAGATTGATTTAAAACTTCATTTTTAATTTAAAAGGATCTAGGTGAAGATCCTTTTTGATAATCTCA
TGACCAAAATCCCTTAACGTGAGTTTTCGTTCCACTGAGCGTCAGACCCCGTAGAAAAGATCAAAGGATC
TTCTTGAGATCCTTTTTTTCTGCGCGTAATCTGCTGCTTGCAAACAAAAAAACCACCGCTACCAGCGGTG
GTTTGTTTGCCGGATCAAGAGCTACCAACTCTTTTTCCGAAGGTAACTGGCTTCAGCAGAGCGCAGATAC
CAAATACTGTCCTTCTAGTGTAGCCGTAGTTAGGCCACCACTTCAAGAACTCTGTAGCACCGCCTACATA
CCTCGCTCTGCTAATCCTGTTACCAGTGGCTGCTGCCAGTGGCGATAAGTCGTGTCTTACCGGGTTGGAC
TCAAGACGATAGTTACCGGATAAGGCGCAGCGGTCGGGCTGAACGGGGGGTTCGTGCACACAGCCCAGCT
TGGAGCGAACGACCTACACCGAACTGAGATACCTACAGCGTGAGCTATGAGAAAGCGCCACGCTTCCCGA
AGGGAGAAAGGCGGACAGGTATCCGGTAAGCGGCAGGGTCGGAACAGGAGAGCGCACGAGGGAGCTTCCA
GGGGGAAACGCCTGGTATCTTTATAGTCCTGTCGGGTTTCGCCACCTCTGACTTGAGCGTCGATTTTTGT
GATGCTCGTCAGGGGGGCGGAGCCTATGGAAAAACGCCAGCAACGCGGCCTTTTTACGGTTCCTGGCCTT
TTGCTGGCCTTTTGCTCACATGT
Features (pLannotate 1.2.2; 15 found; start..end, strand, type, name):
      1..141     -  repeat_region  AAV2 ITR: inverted terminal repeat of adeno-associated virus serotype 2 inverted
    218..521     +  enhancer       CMV enhancer: human cytomegalovirus immediate early enhancer
    523..800     +  promoter       chicken β-actin promoter: No description available
    802..1819    +  intron         chimeric intron: chimera between introns from chicken β-actin and rabbit β-globin
   1885..2382    +  CDS            Cfl1: COF1_MOUSE - Experimental evidence at protein level: Swiss-Prot protein existence level 1. Binds to F-actin and exhibits pH-sensitive F-actin depolymerizing activity (PubMed:11809832). In conjunction with the subcortical maternal complex (SCMC), plays an essential role for zygotes to progress beyond the first embryonic cell divisions via regulation of actin dynamics (PubMed:25208553). Required for the centralization of the mitotic spindle and symmetric division of zygotes (PubMed:25208553). Plays a role in the regulation of cell morphology and cytoskeletal organization in epithelial cells (By
   2423..3142    +  CDS            EGFP: the original enhanced GFP (Yang et al., 1996) mammalian codon-optimized
   3151..3627    +  polyA_signal   hGH poly(A) signal: human growth hormone polyadenylation signal
   3667..3807    +  repeat_region  AAV2 ITR: inverted terminal repeat of adeno-associated virus serotype 2 inverted
   3812..3863    -  misc_feature   bom (fragment): basis of mobility region from pBR322
   3882..4262    +  rep_origin     M13 ori (sequence partly withheld): M13 bacteriophage origin of replication; arrow indicates direction of (+) strand synthesis
   4338..4387    -  misc_feature   bom (fragment): basis of mobility region from pBR322
   4489..4524    -  CDS            rop (fragment): Rop protein, which maintains plasmids at low copy number; rop
   4619..4723    +  promoter       AmpR promoter: bla
   4724..5584    +  CDS            AmpR: β-lactamase; bla; confers resistance to ampicillin, carbenicillin, and related antibiotics
   5755..6343    +  rep_origin     ori: high-copy-number ColE1/pMB1/pBR322/pUC origin of replication
