[The description below was written by a language model from this plasmid's Addgene catalogue record and pLannotate feature annotations shown in this document.]
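Description:
pCAG-cofilin-S3A is a mammalian expression plasmid built on the pCAG-MCS backbone, with a total size of about 6.4 kb. It expresses mouse cofilin 1 (Cfl1) carrying the S3A substitution, fused at its C terminus to EGFP. In bacteria it is maintained as a high-copy plasmid through a ColE1/pUC-type origin and selected with ampicillin via the β-lactamase gene. The annotated backbone also contains an M13 phage origin and small remnants of pBR322 bom and rop sequences.

Expression is driven by the composite CAG promoter, annotated here as the CMV immediate-early enhancer, the chicken β-actin promoter and a chimeric β-actin/β-globin intron. This combination gives strong, broadly active transcription in mammalian cells, including neurons. The Cfl1 coding sequence is followed after a short linker by EGFP, and the transcript ends at a human growth hormone polyadenylation signal. The insert was placed between EcoRI and BglII sites, both of which are retained.

The feature table also shows AAV2 inverted terminal repeats flanking the whole expression cassette, which suggests the backbone derives from an AAV transfer vector. The catalogue entry, however, lists the plasmid only as a mammalian expression vector and does not mention viral packaging.

Replacing serine 3 with alanine removes the regulatory phosphorylation site of cofilin, giving a nonphosphorylatable form that cannot be inactivated by phosphorylation at this residue and so stays competent for actin binding and depolymerisation. The EGFP fusion lets expressing cells be identified and their morphology followed. The associated publication concerns the cooperation of Reelin and cofilin during the migration of cortical neurons, which points to this construct's use in studying how cofilin phosphorylation affects that process.
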