Addgene plasmid #78296: pCAG-cofilin-S3A
Purpose: Mammalian expression of mouse cofilin S3A (nonphosphorylatable form) fused to EGFP
Depositing lab: Michael Frotscher. Publication: Reelin and cofilin cooperate during the migration of cortical neurons: a quantitative morphological analysis. Chai X, Zhao S, Fan L, Zhang W, Lu X, Shao H, Wang S, Song L, Failla AV, Zobiak B, Mannherz HG, Frotscher M. Development. 2016 Mar 15;143(6):1029-40. doi: 10.1242/dev.134163. Epub 2016 Feb 18. PubMed 26893343.
Backbone
  Vector backbone: pCAG-MCS
  Backbone size w/o insert (bp): 5197
  Total vector size (bp): 6404
  Vector type: Mammalian Expression
Growth in bacteria
  Bacterial resistance: Ampicillin, 100 μg/mL
  Growth temperature: 37°C
  Growth strain: DH5alpha
  Copy number: High Copy
Gene/Insert
  Gene/Insert name: cofilin 1
  Species: M. musculus (mouse)
  Insert size (bp): 1264
  Mutation: S3A
  Entrez Gene: Cfl1 (a.k.a. Cof)
  Promoter: CAG
  Tag / fusion protein: EGFP (C terminal on insert)
  Cloning method: Restriction Enzyme; 5′ cloning site EcoRI (not destroyed); 3′ cloning site BglII (not destroyed)
  Sequencing primers: 5′ pCAG-F; 3′ EGFP-N
Terms and licenses: Academic/Nonprofit Terms; Industry Terms: Not Available to Industry
Depositor comments: This plasmid was made by Wei Zhang.
How to cite: pCAG-cofilin-S3A was a gift from Michael Frotscher (Addgene plasmid # 78296 ; http://n2t.net/addgene:78296 ; RRID:Addgene_78296)
