>Addgene plasmid #78296 | pCAG-cofilin-S3A | addgene partial sequence | sequence record 147210 | pCAG-F 5'-GCAACGTGCTGGTTATTGTG-3'
AGATTGATTCGCCACCATGGCCGCTGGTGTGGCTGTCTCTGATGGTGTCATCAAGGTGTTCAATGACATG
AAGGTTCGCAAGTCTTCAACACCAGAAGAAGTGAAGAAACGCAAGAAGGCGGTGCTCTTTTGCCTGAGTG
AGGACAAGAAGAACATCATCCTGGAGGAGGGCAAGGAGATCCTGGTAGGAGATGTGGGGCAGACTGTGGA
CGACCCCTACACCACTTTTGTCAAGATGCTGCCAGACAAGGACTGCCGCTATGCACTCTATGATGCAACC
TATGAGACCAAGGAGAGCAAGAAGGAGGACCTGGTGTTCATCTTCTGGGCCCCCGAGAATGCACCCCTCA
AGAGCAAAATGATCTATGCCAGCTCCAAGGATGCCATCAAGAAGAAGCTGACAGGAATCAAGCATGAATT
ACAAGCTAACTGCTACGAGGAGGTCAAGGACCGCTGCACCCTGGCAGAGAAACTAGGTGGCAGCGCCGTC
ATTTCCCTGGAGGGCAAGCCTTTGCGAAGCTTGCCTCGAGCAGCGCTGCTCGAGAGATCTGCCACCATGG
TGAGCAAGGGCGAGGAGCTGTTCACCGGGGTGGTGCCCATCCTGGTCGAGCTGGACGGCGACGTAAACGG
CCACAAGTTCAGCGTGTCCGGCGAGGGCGAGGGCGATGCCACCTACGGCAAGCTGACCCTGAAGTTCATC
TGCACCACCGGCAAGCTGCCCGTGCCCTGGCCCACCCTCGTGACCACCCTGACCTACGGCGTGCAGTGCT
TCAGCCGCTACCCCGACCACATGAAGCAGCACGACT
