>Addgene plasmid #78296 | pCAG-cofilin-S3A | addgene partial sequence | sequence record 147211 | EGFP-N 5'-CGTCGCCGTCCAGCTCGACCAG-3'
TTGCTACCATGGTGGCAGATCTCTCGAGCAGCGCTGCTCGAGGCAAGCTTCGCAAAGGCTTGCCCTCCAG
GGAAATGACGGCGCTGCCACCTAGTTTCTCTGCCAGGGTGCAGCGGTCCTTGACCTCCTCGTAGCAGTTA
GCTTGTAATTCATGCTTGATTCCTGTCAGCTTCTTCTTGATGGCATCCTTGGAGCTGGCATAGATCATTT
TGCTCTTGAGGGGTGCATTCTCGGGGGCCCAGAAGATGAACACCAGGTCCTCCTTCTTGCTCTCCTTGGT
CTCATAGGTTGCATCATAGAGTGCATAGCGGCAGTCCTTGTCTGGCAGCATCTTGACAAAAGTGGTGTAG
GGGTCGTCCACAGTCTGCCCCACATCTCCTACCAGGATCTCCTTGCCCTCCTCCAGGATGATGTTCTTCT
TGTCCTCACTCAGGCAAAAGAGCACCGCCTTCTTGCGTTTCTTCACTTCTTCTGGTGTTGAAGACTTGCG
AACCTTCATGTCATTGAACACCTTGATGACACCATCAGAGACAGCCACACCAGCGGCCATGGTGGCGAAT
TCAATTCTTTGCCAAAATGATGAGACAGCACAATAACCAGCACGTTGCCCAGGAGCTGTAGGAAAAAGAA
GAAGGCATGAACATGGTTAGCAGAGGCTCTAGAGCCGCCGGTCACACGCCAGAAGCCGAACCCCGCCCTG
CCCCGTCCCCCCCGAAGGCAGCCGTCCCCCCGCGGACAGCCCCGAGGCTGGAGAGGGAGAAGGGGACGGC
GGCGCGGCGACGCACGAAGGCCCTCC
